>Addgene plasmid #91708 | pHSE901 | addgene full sequence | sequence record 180064 | Addgene NGS Result
GTTTACCCGCCAATATATCCTGTCAAACACTGATAGTTTAAACTGAAGGCGGGAAACGACAATCTGATCC
AAGCTCAAGCTGCTCTAGCATTCGCCATTCAGGCTGCGCAACTGTTGGGAAGGGCGATCGGTGCGGGCCT
CTTCGCTATTACGCCAGCTGGCGAAAGGGGGATGTGCTGCAAGGCGATTAAGTTGGGTAACGCCAGGGTT
TTCCCAGTCACGACGTTGTAAAACGACGGCCAGTGCCAAGCTTCGACTTGCCTTCCGCACAATACATCAT
TTCTTCTTAGCTTTTTTTCTTCTTCTTCGTTCATACAGTTTTTTTTTGTTTATCAGCTTACATTTTCTTG
AACCGTAGCTTTCGTTTTCTTCTTTTTAACTTTCCATTCGGAGTTTTTGTATCTTGTTTCATAGTTTGTC
CCAGGATTAGAATGATTAGGCATCGAACCTTCAAGAATTTGATTGAATAAAACATCTTCATTCTTAAGAT
ATGAAGATAATCTTCAAAAGGCCCCTGGGAATCTGAAAGAAGAGAAGCAGGCCCATTTATATGGGAAAGA
ACAATAGTATTTCTTATATAGGCCCATTTAAGTTGAAAACAATCTTCAAAAGTCCCACATCGCTTAGATA
AGAAAACGAAGCTGAGTTTATATACAGCTAGAGTCGAAGTAGTGATTGGGAGACCAACCCAGTGGACATA
AGCCTGTTCGGTTCGTAAGCTGTAATGCAAGTAGCGTATGCGCTCACGCAACTGGTCCAGAACCTTGACC
GAACGCAGCGGTGGTAACGGCGCAGTGGCGGTTTTCATGGCTTGTTATGACTGTTTTTTTGGGGTACAGT
CTATGCCTCGGGCATCCAAGCAGCAAGCGCGTTACGCCGTGGGTCGATGTTTGATGTTATGGAGCAGCAA
CGATGTTACGCAGCAGGGCAGTCGCCCTAAAACAAAGTTAAACATCATGGGGGAAGCGGTGATCGCCGAA
GTATCGACTCAACTATCAGAGGTAGTTGGCGTCATCGAGCGCCATCTCGAACCGACGTTGCTGGCCGTAC
ATTTGTACGGCTCCGCAGTGGATGGCGGCCTGAAGCCACACAGTGATATTGATTTGCTGGTTACGGTGAC
CGTAAGGCTTGATGAAACAACGCGGCGAGCTTTGATCAACGACCTTTTGGAAACTTCGGCTTCCCCTGGA
GAGAGCGAGATTCTCCGCGCTGTAGAAGTCACCATTGTTGTGCACGACGACATCATTCCGTGGCGTTATC
CAGCTAAGCGCGAACTGCAATTTGGAGAATGGCAGCGCAATGACATTCTTGCAGGTATCTTCGAGCCAGC
CACGATCGACATTGATCTGGCTATCTTGCTGACAAAAGCAAGAGAACATAGCGTTGCCTTGGTAGGTCCA
GCGGCGGAGGAACTCTTTGATCCGGTTCCTGAACAGGATCTATTTGAGGCGCTAAATGAAACCTTAACGC
TATGGAACTCGCCGCCCGACTGGGCTGGCGATGAGCGAAATGTAGTGCTTACGTTGTCCCGCATTTGGTA
CAGCGCAGTAACCGGCAAAATCGCGCCGAAGGATGTCGCTGCCGACTGGGCAATGGAGCGCCTGCCGGCC
CAGTATCAGCCCGTCATACTTGAAGCTAGACAGGCTTATCTTGGACAAGAAGAAGATCGCTTGGCCTCGC
GCGCAGATCAGTTGGAAGAATTTGTCCACTACGTGAAAGGCGAGATCACCAAGGTAGTCGGCAAATAATG
TCTAGCTAGAAATTCGTTCAAGCCGACGCCGCTTCGCGGCGCGGCTTAACTCAAGCGTTAGATGCACTAA
GCACATAATTGCTCACAGCCAAACTATCAGGTCAAGTCTGCTTTTATTATTTTTAAGCGTGCATAATAAG
CCGGTCTCGGTTTTAGAGCTAGAAATAGCAAGTTAAAATAAGGCTAGTCCGTTATCAACTTGAAAAAGTG
GCACCGAGTCGGTGCTTTTTTTTGCAAAATTTTCCAGATCGATTTCTTCTTCCTCTGTTCTTCGGCGTTC
AATTTCTGGGGTTTTCTCTTCGTTTTCTGTAACTGAAACCTAAAATTTGACCTAAAAAAAATCTCAAATA
ATATGATTCAGTGGTTTTGTACTTTTCAGTTAGTTGAGTTTTGCAGTTCCGATGAGATAAACCAATAAGC
TTGCATGCCTGCAGGTCAACATGGTGGAGCACGACACACTTGTCTACTCCAAAAATATCAAAGATACAGT
CTCAGAAGACCAAAGGGCAATTGAGACTTTTCAACAAAGGGTAATATCCGGAAACCTCCTCGGATTCCAT
TGCCCAGCTATCTGTCACTTTATTGTGAAGATAGTGGAAAAGGAAGGTGGCTCCTACAAATGCCATCATT
GCGATAAAGGAAAGGCCATCGTTGAAGATGCCTCTGCCGACAGTGGTCCCAAAGATGGACCCCCACCCAC
GAGGAGCATCGTGGAAAAAGAAGACGTTCCAACCACGTCTTCAAAGCAAGTGGATTGATGTGATAACATG
GTGGAGCACGACACACTTGTCTACTCCAAAAATATCAAAGATACAGTCTCAGAAGACCAAAGGGCAATTG
AGACTTTTCAACAAAGGGTAATATCCGGAAACCTCCTCGGATTCCATTGCCCAGCTATCTGTCACTTTAT
TGTGAAGATAGTGGAAAAGGAAGGTGGCTCCTACAAATGCCATCATTGCGATAAAGGAAAGGCCATCGTT
GAAGATGCCTCTGCCGACAGTGGTCCCAAAGATGGACCCCCACCCACGAGGAGCATCGTGGAAAAAGAAG
ACGTTCCAACCACGTCTTCAAAGCAAGTGGATTGATGTGATATCTCCACTGACGTAAGGGATGACGCACA
ATCCCACTATCCTTCGCAAGACCCTTCCTCTATATAAGGAAGTTCATTTCATTTGGAGAGGACCTCGACC
TCAACACAACATATACAAAACAAACGAATCTCAAGCAATCAAGCATTCTACTTCTATTGCAGCAATTTAA
ATCATTTCTTTTAAAGCAAAAGCAATTTTCTGAAAATTTTCACCATTTACGAACGATACTCGAGTAATCT
AGATGTCTTCCGAGACAGGACCGGTTGCCGTCGACCCTACTCTTAGAAGGCGCATTGAGCCACACGAGTT
CGAGGTGTTCTTCGATCCGAGAGAGCTGAGGAAGGAGACTTGCCTCCTTTACGAGATCAATTGGGGCGGA
AGGCACTCTATTTGGCGCCATACCTCCCAGAACACAAATAAGCATGTGGAGGTTAATTTCATCGAGAAGT
TCACTACCGAGAGGTACTTCTGCCCAAACACACGCTGCAGCATCACTTGGTTCCTTAGCTGGTCACCGTG
CGGAGAGTGCTCTCGCGCCATTACAGAGTTCCTGTCCAGATACCCGCACGTTACTCTTTTCATCTACATT
GCCAGACTGTACCACCATGCGGATCCTCGCAACAGACAGGGTCTTAGGGACCTGATCAGCTCAGGCGTCA
CCATCCAGATTATGACAGAGCAGGAGTCTGGATACTGCTGGCGCAACTTCGTGAATTACTCTCCTTCCAA
TGAGGCTCACTGGCCAAGATACCCGCATCTGTGGGTCAGGCTCTACGTGCTCGAGCTTTACTGCATCATT
CTTGGTCTGCCTCCATGCCTCAACATCCTTAGAAGGAAGCAGCCACAGCTCACATTCTTCACTATTGCCC
TTCAGTCTTGCCACTACCAGAGGCTTCCGCCTCATATTCTGTGGGCGACTGGCCTCAAGAGCGGCTCAGA
GACTCCGGGAACATCTGAGTCCGCTACTCCTGAGTCTGACAAGAAGTACTCCATCGGACTCGCCATTGGT
ACTAACTCCGTTGGATGGGCGGTCATCACCGATGAGTACAAGGTGCCTAGCAAGAAGTTCAAGGTTCTTG
GTAACACAGACAGACACTCAATCAAGAAGAATCTGATTGGTGCTCTGCTCTTCGATTCTGGAGAGACTGC
CGAGGCTACCAGGCTCAAGAGAACCGCCCGCAGAAGGTACACACGCAGAAAGAATAGGATCTGCTACCTT
CAGGAGATTTTCTCTAACGAGATGGCTAAGGTTGATGACAGCTTCTTCCATCGCCTTGAGGAGTCATTCC
TGGTCGAGGAGGACAAGAAGCACGAGAGACATCCTATCTTCGGTAACATTGTCGATGAGGTGGCCTACCA
CGAGAAGTACCCAACTATCTACCATCTTAGGAAGAAGCTGGTGGATAGCACCGACAAGGCGGATCTCCGC
CTTATCTACCTGGCTCTCGCCCACATGATTAAGTTCAGAGGCCATTTCCTCATCGAGGGCGATCTCAACC
CAGATAATTCAGACGTCGATAAGCTCTTCATCCAGCTTGTGCAGACATACAATCAGCTTTTCGAGGAGAA
CCCGATTAATGCGAGCGGTGTTGATGCGAAGGCTATCCTGTCAGCTAGACTCAGCAAGTCAAGGCGCCTG
GAGAACCTCATCGCCCAGCTGCCAGGCGAGAAGAAGAACGGTCTTTTCGGCAATCTGATTGCGCTTTCTC
TGGGACTCACCCCGAACTTCAAGTCCAATTTCGACCTGGCTGAGGATGCCAAGCTCCAGCTGTCTAAGGA
TACATACGATGACGATCTCGACAACCTTCTGGCTCAGATCGGCGACCAGTACGCCGATCTCTTCCTTGCT
GCCAAGAATCTTAGCGATGCCATCCTCCTTTCAGACATTCTGAGAGTTAACACTGAGATTACCAAGGCTC
CGCTGTCTGCCTCCATGATCAAGAGATACGATGAGCACCATCAGGACCTCACTCTGCTCAAGGCGCTGGT
CCGCCAGCAGCTCCCTGAGAAGTACAAGGAGATCTTCTTCGACCAGTCTAAGAACGGCTACGCGGGTTAC
ATTGATGGTGGCGCTAGCCAGGAGGAGTTCTACAAGTTCATCAAGCCAATTCTGGAGAAGATGGATGGCA
CTGAGGAGCTTCTGGTCAAGCTCAATAGGGAGGATCTCCTTAGGAAGCAGCGCACCTTCGACAACGGATC
TATCCCTCACCAGATTCATCTTGGAGAGCTGCACGCCATCCTCAGAAGGCAGGAGGATTTCTACCCATTC
CTTAAGGACAACCGCGAGAAGATCGAGAAGATTCTGACTTTCAGAATCCCTTACTACGTTGGCCCGCTCG
CTAGAGGCAACTCTAGGTTCGCGTGGATGACCAGGAAGTCAGAGGAGACTATCACCCCTTGGAACTTCGA
GGAGGTGGTTGACAAGGGAGCCAGCGCGCAGTCATTCATTGAGCGCATGACTAATTTCGATAAGAACCTG
CCTAATGAGAAGGTCCTCCCAAAGCATAGCCTGCTCTACGAGTACTTCACTGTGTACAACGAGCTTACCA
AGGTGAAGTATGTGACAGAGGGCATGCGCAAGCCGGCTTTCCTTTCAGGAGAGCAGAAGAAGGCCATCGT
GGATCTTCTGTTCAAGACTAATAGAAAGGTCACCGTGAAGCAGCTGAAGGAGGATTACTTCAAGAAGATT
GAGTGCTTCGACTCTGTTGAGATCTCCGGTGTCGAGGATAGGTTCAACGCTTCCCTCGGCACCTACCACG
ACCTCCTTAAGATCATTAAGGACAAGGATTTCCTGGATAACGAGGAGAATGAGGACATCCTCGAGGATAT
TGTGCTGACACTCACTCTTTTCGAGGACAGGGAGATGATCGAGGAGCGCCTTAAGACATACGCGCATCTG
TTCGACGATAAGGTTATGAAGCAGCTCAAGCGCAGAAGGTACACTGGATGGGGTAGACTCTCTAGGAAGC
TCATCAACGGCATCAGAGATAAGCAGTCTGGCAAGACTATTCTCGATTTCCTTAAGTCCGACGGCTTCGC
TAACAGGAATTTCATGCAGCTCATTCACGACGATTCTCTTACTTTCAAGGAGGACATCCAGAAGGCGCAG
GTTAGCGGCCAGGGAGATTCACTGCACGAGCATATCGCGAACCTCGCTGGCTCCCCTGCTATCAAGAAGG
GCATCCTCCAGACCGTTAAGGTCGTGGATGAGCTGGTTAAGGTCATGGGCAGACATAAGCCAGAGAACAT
CGTCATTGAGATGGCCAGGGAGAATCAGACAACTCAGAAGGGACAGAAGAACTCTAGGGAGCGCATGAAG
AGAATCGAGGAGGGTATTAAGGAGCTTGGCTCCCAGATCCTGAAGGAGCACCCGGTGGAGAACACACAGC
TGCAGAATGAGAAGCTGTACCTCTACTACCTCCAGAATGGCCGCGACATGTATGTGGATCAGGAGCTTGA
CATTAACAGACTTTCTGACTACGATGTGGACCATATCGTTCCACAGTCTTTCCTTAAGGACGATTCCATT
GATAATAAGGTGCTGACTAGATCCGATAAGAACAGGGGAAAGTCTGACAATGTTCCGTCCGAGGAGGTTG
TCAAGAAGATGAAGAACTACTGGAGGCAGCTGCTCAATGCTAAGCTCATCACCCAGAGGAAGTTCGACAA
CCTTACAAAGGCCGAGCGCGGAGGTCTGAGCGAGCTTGATAAGGCGGGTTTCATTAAGAGACAGCTCGTT
GAGACAAGGCAGATCACTAAGCACGTCGCCCAGATTCTTGACTCAAGGATGAACACCAAGTACGACGAGA
ATGATAAGCTGATCCGCGAGGTGAAGGTTATTACACTGAAGAGCAAGCTCGTTTCAGATTTCAGAAAGGA
CTTCCAGTTCTACAAGGTCAGGGAGATCAACAATTACCACCATGCCCATGATGCGTACCTCAACGCGGTG
GTTGGTACTGCTCTTATTAAGAAGTACCCGAAGCTGGAGTCTGAGTTCGTGTACGGCGATTACAAGGTGT
ACGACGTTAGAAAGATGATCGCTAAGAGCGAGCAGGAGATTGGCAAGGCTACCGCCAAGTACTTCTTCTA
CTCAAACATTATGAATTTCTTCAAGACAGAGATCACTCTCGCGAACGGCGAGATCAGAAAGAGGCCACTT
ATTGAGACTAACGGCGAGACAGGAGAGATCGTCTGGGATAAGGGTCGCGACTTCGCTACTGTCAGAAAGG
TGCTCTCTATGCCGCAGGTTAATATTGTCAAGAAGACTGAGGTGCAGACCGGCGGATTCTCTAAGGAGTC
CATTCTCCCTAAGAGGAACTCCGACAAGCTCATCGCCCGCAAGAAGGATTGGGACCCTAAGAAGTACGGT
GGCTTCGATAGCCCAACCGTCGCTTACTCAGTGCTTGTCGTGGCCAAGGTCGAGAAGGGAAAGAGCAAGA
AGCTGAAGTCAGTGAAGGAGCTTCTGGGTATCACAATTATGGAGAGGTCTTCCTTCGAGAAGAATCCTAT
CGACTTCCTCGAGGCGAAGGGCTACAAGGAGGTTAAGAAGGATCTTATCATTAAGCTGCCAAAGTACTCA
CTTTTCGAGCTGGAGAACGGACGCAAGAGAATGCTGGCGTCTGCTGGAGAGCTTCAGAAGGGTAATGAGC
TTGCTCTGCCGTCTAAGTATGTGAACTTCCTCTACCTTGCCTCTCATTACGAGAAGCTCAAGGGCTCCCC
TGAGGACAACGAGCAGAAGCAGCTGTTCGTCGAGCAGCACAAGCATTACCTCGATGAGATCATTGAGCAG
ATTAGCGAGTTCTCAAAGAGAGTGATCCTCGCCGATGCGAATCTCGACAAGGTTCTTAGCGCGTACAACA
AGCACCGCGATAAGCCAATCAGAGAGCAGGCTGAGAATATCATTCATCTCTTCACCCTTACAAACCTGGG
TGCTCCGGCGGCTTTCAAGTACTTCGATACCACAATTGACAGGAAGCGCTACACTTCAACCAAGGAGGTG
CTGGACGCCACCCTCATCCACCAGTCTATTACTGGCCTCTACGAGACTAGGATCGATCTCTCCCAGCTTG
GTGGTGACTCTGGCGGATCCACCAACCTCAGCGATATCATTGAGAAGGAGACAGGCAAGCAGCTTGTTAT
CCAGGAGTCAATTCTGATGCTCCCGGAGGAGGTGGAGGAGGTTATTGGCAATAAGCCTGAGTCTGATATC
CTCGTGCATACTGCCTACGATGAGAGCACCGACGAGAACGTTATGCTCCTTACATCAGACGCGCCTGAGT
ACAAGCCTTGGGCTCTCGTCATTCAGGATTCCAACGGAGAGAATAAGATCAAGATGCTTAGCGGTGGCTC
TCCTAAGAAGAAGAGAAAGGTGTGAGCTCAGAGCTTTCGTTCGTATCATCGGTTTCGACAACGTTCGTCA
AGTTCAATGCATCAGTTTCATTGCGCACACACCAGAATCCTACTGAGTTTGAGTATTATGGCATTGGGAA
AACTGTTTTTCTTGTACCATTTGTTGTGCTTGTAATTTACTGTGTTTTTTATTCGGTTTTCGCTATCGAA
CTGTGAAATGGAAATGGATGGAGAAGAGTTAATGAATGATATGGTCCTTTTGTTCATTCTCAAATTAATA
TTATTTGTTTTTTCTCTTATTTGTTGTGTGTTGAATTTGAAATTATAAGAGATATGCAAACATTTTGTTT
TGAGTAAAAATGTGTCAAATCGTGGCCTCTAATGACCGAAGTTAATATGAGGAGTAAAACACTTGTAGTT
GTACCATTATGCTTATTCACTAGGCAACAAATATATTTTCAGACCTAGAAAAGCTGCAAATGTTACTGAA
TACAAGTATGTCCTCTTGTGTTTTAGACATTTATGAACTTTCCTTTATGTAATTTTCCAGAATCCTTGTC
AGATTCTAATCATTGCTTTATAATTATAGTTATACTCATGGATTTGTAGTTGAGTATGAAAATATTTTTT
AATGCATTTTATGACTTGCCAATTGATTGACAACGAATTCGTAATCATGTCATAGCTGTTTCCTGTGTGA
AATTGTTATCCGCTCACAATTCCACACAACATACGAGCCGGAAGCATAAAGTGTAAAGCCTGGGGTGCCT
AATGAGTGAGCTAACTCACATTAATTGCGTTGCGCTCACTGCCCGCTTTCCAGTCGGGAAACCTGTCGTG
CCAGCTGCATTAATGAATCGGCCAACGCGCGGGGAGAGGCGGTTTGCGTATTGGCTAGAGCAGCTTGCCA
ACATGGTGGAGCACGACACTCTCGTCTACTCCAAGAATATCAAAGATACAGTCTCAGAAGACCAAAGGGC
TATTGAGACTTTTCAACAAAGGGTAATATCGGGAAACCTCCTCGGATTCCATTGCCCAGCTATCTGTCAC
TTCATCAAAAGGACAGTAGAAAAGGAAGGTGGCACCTACAAATGCCATCATTGCGATAAAGGAAAGGCTA
TCGTTCAAGATGCCTCTGCCGACAGTGGTCCCAAAGATGGACCCCCACCCACGAGGAGCATCGTGGAAAA
AGAAGACGTTCCAACCACGTCTTCAAAGCAAGTGGATTGATGTGAACATGGTGGAGCACGACACTCTCGT
CTACTCCAAGAATATCAAAGATACAGTCTCAGAAGACCAAAGGGCTATTGAGACTTTTCAACAAAGGGTA
ATATCGGGAAACCTCCTCGGATTCCATTGCCCAGCTATCTGTCACTTCATCAAAAGGACAGTAGAAAAGG
AAGGTGGCACCTACAAATGCCATCATTGCGATAAAGGAAAGGCTATCGTTCAAGATGCCTCTGCCGACAG
TGGTCCCAAAGATGGACCCCCACCCACGAGGAGCATCGTGGAAAAAGAAGACGTTCCAACCACGTCTTCA
AAGCAAGTGGATTGATGTGATATCTCCACTGACGTAAGGGATGACGCACAATCCCACTATCCTTCGCAAG
ACCCTTCCTCTATATAAGGAAGTTCATTTCATTTGGAGAGGACACGCTGAAATCACCAGTCTCTCTCTAC
AAATCTATCTCTCTCGAGCTTTCGCAGATCCGGGGGGCAATGAGATATGAAAAAGCCTGAACTCACCGCG
ACGTCTGTCGAGAAGTTTCTGATCGAAAAGTTCGACAGCGTCTCCGACCTGATGCAGCTCTCGGAGGGCG
AAGAATCTCGTGCTTTCAGCTTCGATGTAGGAGGGCGTGGATATGTCCTGCGGGTAAATAGCTGCGCCGA
TGGTTTCTACAAAGATCGTTATGTTTATCGGCACTTTGCATCGGCCGCGCTCCCGATTCCGGAAGTGCTT
GACATTGGGGAGTTTAGCGAGAGCCTGACCTATTGCATCTCCCGCCGTTCACAGGGTGTCACGTTGCAAG
ACCTGCCTGAAACCGAACTGCCCGCTGTTCTACAACCGGTCGCGGAGGCTATGGATGCGATCGCTGCGGC
CGATCTTAGCCAGACGAGCGGGTTCGGCCCATTCGGACCGCAAGGAATCGGTCAATACACTACATGGCGT
GATTTCATATGCGCGATTGCTGATCCCCATGTGTATCACTGGCAAACTGTGATGGACGACACCGTCAGTG
CGTCCGTCGCGCAGGCTCTCGATGAGCTGATGCTTTGGGCCGAGGACTGCCCCGAAGTCCGGCACCTCGT
GCACGCGGATTTCGGCTCCAACAATGTCCTGACGGACAATGGCCGCATAACAGCGGTCATTGACTGGAGC
GAGGCGATGTTCGGGGATTCCCAATACGAGGTCGCCAACATCTTCTTCTGGAGGCCGTGGTTGGCTTGTA
TGGAGCAGCAGACGCGCTACTTCGAGCGGAGGCATCCGGAGCTTGCAGGATCGCCACGACTCCGGGCGTA
TATGCTCCGCATTGGTCTTGACCAACTCTATCAGAGCTTGGTTGACGGCAATTTCGATGATGCAGCTTGG
GCGCAGGGTCGATGCGACGCAATCGTCCGATCCGGAGCCGGGACTGTCGGGCGTACACAAATCGCCCGCA
GAAGCGCGGCCGTCTGGACCGATGGCTGTGTAGAAGTACTCGCCGATAGTGGAAACCGACGCCCCAGCAC
TCGTCCGAGGGCAAAGAAATAGAGTAGATGCCGACCGGGATCTGTCGATCGACAAGCTCGAGTTTCTCCA
TAATAATGTGTGAGTAGTTCCCAGATAAGGGAATTAGGGTTCCTATAGGGTTTCGCTCATGTGTTGAGCA
TATAAGAAACCCTTAGTATGTATTTGTATTTGTAAAATACTTCTATCAATAAAATTTCTAATTCCTAAAA
CCAAAATCCAGTACTAAAATCCAGATCCCCCGAATTAATTCGGCGTTAATTCAGTACATTAAAAACGTCC
GCAATGTGTTATTAAGTTGTCTAAGCGTCAATTTGTTTACACCACAATATATCCTGCCACCAGCCAGCCA
ACAGCTCCCCGACCGGCAGCTCGGCACAAAATCACCACTCGATACAGGCAGCCCATCAGTCCGGGACGGC
GTCAGCGGGAGAGCCGTTGTAAGGCGGCAGACTTTGCTCATGTTACCGATGCTATTCGGAAGAACGGCAA
CTAAGCTGCCGGGTTTGAAACACGGATGATCTCGCGGAGGGTAGCATGTTGATTGTAACGATGACAGAGC
GTTGCTGCCTGTGATCACCGCGGTTTCAAAATCGGCTCCGTCGATACTATGTTATACGCCAACTTTGAAA
ACAACTTTGAAAAAGCTGTTTTCTGGTATTTAAGGTTTTAGAATGCAAGGAACAGTGAATTGGAGTTCGT
CTTGTTATAATTAGCTTCTTGGGGTATCTTTAAATACTGTAGAAAAGAGGAAGGAAATAATAAATGGCTA
AAATGAGAATATCACCGGAATTGAAAAAACTGATCGAAAAATACCGCTGCGTAAAAGATACGGAAGGAAT
GTCTCCTGCTAAGGTATATAAGCTGGTGGGAGAAAATGAAAACCTATATTTAAAAATGACGGACAGCCGG
TATAAAGGGACCACCTATGATGTGGAACGGGAAAAGGACATGATGCTATGGCTGGAAGGAAAGCTGCCTG
TTCCAAAGGTCCTGCACTTTGAACGGCATGATGGCTGGAGCAATCTGCTCATGAGTGAGGCCGATGGCGT
CCTTTGCTCGGAAGAGTATGAAGATGAACAAAGCCCTGAAAAGATTATCGAGCTGTATGCGGAGTGCATC
AGGCTCTTTCACTCCATCGACATATCGGATTGTCCCTATACGAATAGCTTAGACAGCCGCTTAGCCGAAT
TGGATTACTTACTGAATAACGATCTGGCCGATGTGGATTGCGAAAACTGGGAAGAAGACACTCCATTTAA
AGATCCGCGCGAGCTGTATGATTTTTTAAAGACGGAAAAGCCCGAAGAGGAACTTGTCTTTTCCCACGGC
GACCTGGGAGACAGCAACATCTTTGTGAAAGATGGCAAAGTAAGTGGCTTTATTGATCTTGGGAGAAGCG
GCAGGGCGGACAAGTGGTATGACATTGCCTTCTGCGTCCGGTCGATCAGGGAGGATATCGGGGAAGAACA
GTATGTCGAGCTATTTTTTGACTTACTGGGGATCAAGCCTGATTGGGAGAAAATAAAATATTATATTTTA
CTGGATGAATTGTTTTAGTACCTAGAATGCATGACCAAAATCCCTTAACGTGAGTTTTCGTTCCACTGAG
CGTCAGACCCCGTAGAAAAGATCAAAGGATCTTCTTGAGATCCTTTTTTTCTGCGCGTAATCTGCTGCTT
GCAAACAAAAAAACCACCGCTACCAGCGGTGGTTTGTTTGCCGGATCAAGAGCTACCAACTCTTTTTCCG
AAGGTAACTGGCTTCAGCAGAGCGCAGATACCAAATACTGTCCTTCTAGTGTAGCCGTAGTTAGGCCACC
ACTTCAAGAACTCTGTAGCACCGCCTACATACCTCGCTCTGCTAATCCTGTTACCAGTGGCTGCTGCCAG
TGGCGATAAGTCGTGTCTTACCGGGTTGGACTCAAGACGATAGTTACCGGATAAGGCGCAGCGGTCGGGC
TGAACGGGGGGTTCGTGCACACAGCCCAGCTTGGAGCGAACGACCTACACCGAACTGAGATACCTACAGC
GTGAGCTATGAGAAAGCGCCACGCTTCCCGAAGGGAGAAAGGCGGACAGGTATCCGGTAAGCGGCAGGGT
CGGAACAGGAGAGCGCACGAGGGAGCTTCCAGGGGGAAACGCCTGGTATCTTTATAGTCCTGTCGGGTTT
CGCCACCTCTGACTTGAGCGTCGATTTTTGTGATGCTCGTCAGGGGGGCGGAGCCTATGGAAAAACGCCA
GCAACGCGGCCTTTTTACGGTTCCTGGCCTTTTGCTGGCCTTTTGCTCACATGTTCTTTCCTGCGTTATC
CCCTGATTCTGTGGATAACCGTATTACCGCCTTTGAGTGAGCTGATACCGCTCGCCGCAGCCGAACGACC
GAGCGCAGCGAGTCAGTGAGCGAGGAAGCGGAAGAGCGCCTGATGCGGTATTTTCTCCTTACGCATCTGT
GCGGTATTTCACACCGCATATGGTGCACTCTCAGTACAATCTGCTCTGATGCCGCATAGTTAAGCCAGTA
TACACTCCGCTATCGCTACGTGACTGGGTCATGGCTGCGCCCCGACACCCGCCAACACCCGCTGACGCGC
CCTGACGGGCTTGTCTGCTCCCGGCATCCGCTTACAGACAAGCTGTGACCGTCTCCGGGAGCTGCATGTG
TCAGAGGTTTTCACCGTCATCACCGAAACGCGCGAGGCAGGGTGCCTTGATGTGGGCGCCGGCGGTCGAG
TGGCGACGGCGCGGCTTGTCCGCGCCCTGGTAGATTGCCTGGCCGTAGGCCAGCCATTTTTGAGCGGCCA
GCGGCCGCGATAGGCCGACGCGAAGCGGCGGGGCGTAGGGAGCGCAGCGACCGAAGGGTAGGCGCTTTTT
GCAGCTCTTCGGCTGTGCGCTGGCCAGACAGTTATGCACAGGCCAGGCGGGTTTTAAGAGTTTTAATAAG
TTTTAAAGAGTTTTAGGCGGAAAAATCGCCTTTTTTCTCTTTTATATCAGTCACTTACATGTGTGACCGG
TTCCCAATGTACGGCTTTGGGTTCCCAATGTACGGGTTCCGGTTCCCAATGTACGGCTTTGGGTTCCCAA
TGTACGTGCTATCCACAGGAAACAGACCTTTTCGACCTTTTTCCCCTGCTAGGGCAATTTGCCCTAGCAT
CTGCTCCGTACATTAGGAACCGGCGGATGCTTCGCCCTCGATCAGGTTGCGGTAGCGCATGACTAGGATC
GGGCCAGCCTGCCCCGCCTCCTCCTTCAAATCGTACTCCGGCAGGTCATTTGACCCGATCAGCTTGCGCA
CGGTGAAACAGAACTTCTTGAACTCTCCGGCGCTGCCACTGCGTTCGTAGATCGTCTTGAACAACCATCT
GGCTTCTGCCTTGCCTGCGGCGCGGCGTGCCAGGCGGTAGAGAAAACGGCCGATGCCGGGATCGATCAAA
AAGTAATCGGGGTGAACCGTCAGCACGTCCGGGTTCTTGCCTTCTGTGATCTCGCGGTACATCCAATCAG
CTAGCTCGATCTCGATGTACTCCGGCCGCCCGGTTTCGCTCTTTACGATCTTGTAGCGGCTAATCAAGGC
TTCACCCTCGGATACCGTCACCAGGCGGCCGTTCTTGGCCTTCTTCGTACGCTGCATGGCAACGTGCGTG
GTGTTTAACCGAATGCAGGTTTCTACCAGGTCGTCTTTCTGCTTTCCGCCATCGGCTCGCCGGCAGAACT
TGAGTACGTCCGCAACGTGTGGACGGAACACGCGGCCGGGCTTGTCTCCCTTCCCTTCCCGGTATCGGTT
CATGGATTCGGTTAGATGGGAAACCGCCATCAGTACCAGGTCGTAATCCCACACACTGGCCATGCCGGCC
GGCCCTGCGGAAACCTCTACGTGCCCGTCTGGAAGCTCGTAGCGGATCACCTCGCCAGCTCGTCGGTCAC
GCTTCGACAGACGGAAAACGGCCACGTCCATGATGCTGCGACTATCGCGGGTGCCCACGTCATAGAGCAT
CGGAACGAAAAAATCTGGTTGCTCGTCGCCCTTGGGCGGCTTCCTAATCGACGGCGCACCGGCTGCCGGC
GGTTGCCGGGATTCTTTGCGGATTCGATCAGCGGCCGCTTGCCACGATTCACCGGGGCGTGCTTCTGCCT
CGATGCGTTGCCGCTGGGCGGCCTGCGCGGCCTTCAACTTCTCCACCAGGTCATCACCCAGCGCCGCGCC
GATTTGTACCGGGCCGGATGGTTTGCGACCGCTCACGCCGATTCCTCGGGCTTGGGGGTTCCAGTGCCAT
TGCAGGGCCGGCAGGCAACCCAGCCGCTTACGCCTGGCCAACCGCCCGTTCCTCCACACATGGGGCATTC
CACGGCGTCGGTGCCTGGTTGTTCTTGATTTTCCATGCCGCCTCCTTTAGCCGCTAAAATTCATCTACTC
ATTTATTCATTTGCTCATTTACTCTGGTAGCTGCGCGATGTATTCAGATAGCAGCTCGGTAATGGTCTTG
CCTTGGCGTACCGCGTACATCTTCAGCTTGGTGTGATCCTCCGCCGGCAACTGAAAGTTGACCCGCTTCA
TGGCTGGCGTGTCTGCCAGGCTGGCCAACGTTGCAGCCTTGCTGCTGCGTGCGCTCGGACGGCCGGCACT
TAGCGTGTTTGTGCTTTTGCTCATTTTCTCTTTACCTCATTAACTCAAATGAGTTTTGATTTAATTTCAG
CGGCCAGCGCCTGGACCTCGCGGGCAGCGTCGCCCTCGGGTTCTGATTCAAGAACGGTTGTGCCGGCGGC
GGCAGTGCCTGGGTAGCTCACGCGCTGCGTGATACGGGACTCAAGAATGGGCAGCTCGTACCCGGCCAGC
GCCTCGGCAACCTCACCGCCGATGCGCGTGCCTTTGATCGCCCGCGACACGACAAAGGCCGCTTGTAGCC
TTCCATCCGTGACCTCAATGCGCTGCTTAACCAGCTCCACCAGGTCGGCGGTGGCCCATATGTCGTAAGG
GCTTGGCTGCACCGGAATCAGCACGAAGTCGGCTGCCTTGATCGCGGACACAGCCAAGTCCGCCGCCTGG
GGCGCTCCGTCGATCACTACGAAGTCGCGCCGGCCGATGGCCTTCACGTCGCGGTCAATCGTCGGGCGGT
CGATGCCGACAACGGTTAGCGGTTGATCTTCCCGCACGGCCGCCCAATCGCGGGCACTGCCCTGGGGATC
GGAATCGACTAACAGAACATCGGCCCCGGCGAGTTGCAGGGCGCGGGCTAGATGGGTTGCGATGGTCGTC
TTGCCTGACCCGCCTTTCTGGTTAAGTACAGCGATAACCTTCATGCGTTCCCCTTGCGTATTTGTTTATT
TACTCATCGCATCATATACGCAGCGACCGCATGACGCAAGCTGTTTTACTCAAATACACATCACCTTTTT
AGACGGCGGCGCTCGGTTTCTTCAGCGGCCAAGCTGGCCGGCCAGGCCGCCAGCTTGGCATCAGACAAAC
CGGCCAGGATTTCATGCAGCCGCACGGTTGAGACGTGCGCGGGCGGCTCGAACACGTACCCGGCCGCGAT
CATCTCCGCCTCGATCTCTTCGGTAATGAAAAACGGTTCGTCCTGGCCGTCCTGGTGCGGTTTCATGCTT
GTTCCTCTTGGCGTTCATTCTCGGCGGCCGCCAGGGCGTCGGCCTCGGTCAATGCGTCCTCACGGAAGGC
ACCGCGCCGCCTGGCCTCGGTGGGCGTCACTTCCTCGCTGCGCTCAAGTGCGCGGTACAGGGTCGAGCGA
TGCACGCCAAGCAGTGCAGCCGCCTCTTTCACGGTGCGGCCTTCCTGGTCGATCAGCTCGCGGGCGTGCG
CGATCTGTGCCGGGGTGAGGGTAGGGCGGGGGCCAAACTTCACGCCTCGGGCCTTGGCGGCCTCGCGCCC
GCTCCGGGTGCGGTCGATGATTAGGGAACGCTCGAACTCGGCAATGCCGGCGAACACGGTCAACACCATG
CGGCCGGCCGGCGTGGTGGTGTCGGCCCACGGCTCTGCCAGGCTACGCAGGCCCGCGCCGGCCTCCTGGA
TGCGCTCGGCAATGTCCAGTAGGTCGCGGGTGCTGCGGGCCAGGCGGTCTAGCCTGGTCACTGTCACAAC
GTCGCCAGGGCGTAGGTGGTCAAGCATCCTGGCCAGCTCCGGGCGGTCGCGCCTGGTGCCGGTGATCTTC
TCGGAAAACAGCTTGGTGCAGCCGGCCGCGTGCAGTTCGGCCCGTTGGTTGGTCAAGTCCTGGTCGTCGG
TGCTGACGCGGGCATAGCCCAGCAGGCCAGCGGCGGCGCTCTTGTTCATGGCGTAATGTCTCCGGTTCTA
GTCGCAAGTATTCTACTTTATGCGACTAAAACACGCGACAAGAAAACGCCAGGAAAAGGGCAGGGCGGCA
GCCTGTCGCGTAACTTAGGACTTGTGCGACATGTCGTTTTCAGAAGACGGCTGCACTGAACGTCAGAAGC
CGACTGCACTATAGCAGCGGAGGGGTTGGATCAAAGTACTTTGATCCCGAGGGGAACCCTGTGGTTGGCA
TGCACATACAAATGGACGAACGGATAAACCTTTTCACGCCCTTTTAAATATCCGATTATTCTAATAAACG
CTCTTTTCTCTTAG
Features (pLannotate 1.2.2; 29 found; start..end, strand, type, name):
      1..25      -  misc_feature   RB T-DNA repeat: right border repeat from nopaline C58 T-DNA
     91..245     -  CDS            lacZα (fragment): LacZα fragment of β-galactosidase; lacZ fragment
    695..718     +  promoter       Pc promoter (fragment): intI1 (promoter lies within the coding sequence); class 1 integron promoter
    894..950     +  CDS            GmR (fragment): gentamycin acetyltransferase; aacC1; confers resistance to gentamycin
    961..1748    +  CDS            SmR (fragment): aminoglycoside adenylyltransferase (Murphy, 1985); aadA; confers resistance to spectinomycin and streptomycin
   1900..1975    +  misc_RNA       gRNA scaffold: guide RNA scaffold for the Streptococcus pyogenes CRISPR/Cas9 system
   2167..2187    -  misc_feature   MCS (fragment): pUC18/19 multiple cloning site
   2262..2933    +  promoter       CaMV 35S promoter (enhanced): cauliflower mosaic virus 35S promoter with a duplicated enhancer region
   2964..3000    +  ncRNA          PK1-TEV CVMV: Accession: RF01102 - 5'-leader pseudoknot of TEV/CVMV
   3083..3769    +  CDS            Apobec1: ABEC1_RAT - Experimental evidence at protein level: Swiss-Prot protein existence level 1. Catalytic component of the apolipoprotein B mRNA editing enzyme complex which is responsible for the postranscriptional editing of a CAA codon for Gln to a UAA codon for stop in the APOB mRNA. May also play a role in the epigenetic regulation of gene expression by participating in DNA demethylation. From Rattus norvegicus (Rat).
   3818..7918    +  CDS            cas9: CAS9_STRP1 - Also known as csn1 From Streptococcus pyogenes serotype M1.
   7931..8179    +  CDS            UGI: UNGI_BPPB2 - Experimental evidence at protein level: Swiss-Prot protein existence level 1. This protein binds specifically and reversibly to the host uracil-DNA glycosylase, preventing removal of uracil residues from PBS2 DNA by the host uracil-excision repair system. From Bacillus phage PBS2 (Bacteriophage PBS2).
   8222..8854    +  terminator     E9 terminator: terminator and polyadenylation signal from the pea rbcS-E9 gene
   8891..8913    -  protein_bind   lac operator (fragment): The lac repressor binds to the lac operator to inhibit transcription in E. coli. This inhibition can be relieved by adding lactose or isopropyl-β-D-thiogalactopyranoside (IPTG). lac repressor encoded by lacI
   8917..8947    -  promoter       lac promoter: promoter for the E. coli lac operon
   8962..8983    -  protein_bind   CAP binding site: CAP binding activates transcription in the presence of cAMP. E. coli catabolite activator protein
   8996..9084    -  CDS            lacI (fragment): lac repressor; lacI; The lac repressor binds to the lac operator to inhibit transcription in E. coli. This inhibition can be relieved by adding lactose or isopropyl-β-D-thiogalactopyranoside (IPTG).
   9174..9850    +  promoter       CaMV 35S promoter (enhanced): cauliflower mosaic virus 35S promoter with a duplicated enhancer region
   9917..10942   +  CDS            HygR: hygromycin B phosphotransferase confers resistance to hygromycin
  10983..11157   +  polyA_signal   CaMV poly(A) signal: cauliflower mosaic virus polyadenylation signal
  11235..11259   -  misc_feature   LB T-DNA repeat: left border repeat from nopaline C58 T-DNA
  11684..12478   +  CDS            KanR: aminoglycoside phosphotransferase; aphA-3; confers resistance to kanamycin
  12565..13153   +  rep_origin     ori: high-copy-number ColE1/pMB1/pBR322/pUC origin of replication
  13339..13479   -  misc_feature   bom: basis of mobility region from pBR322
  13581..13620   -  CDS            rop (fragment): Rop protein, which maintains plasmids at low copy number; rop
  13823..14017   -  rep_origin     pVS1 oriV: origin of replication for the Pseudomonas plasmid pVS1 (Heeb et al., 2000)
  14083..15156   -  CDS            pVS1 RepA: replication protein from the Pseudomonas plasmid pVS1 (Heeb et al., 2000)
  15585..16214   -  CDS            pVS1 StaA: stability protein from the Pseudomonas plasmid pVS1 (Heeb et al., 2000)
  16774..17175   -  CDS            Y4CG_SINFN (fragment): Protein inferred from homology: Swiss-Prot protein existence level 3. From Sinorhizobium fredii (strain NBRC 101917 / NGR234).
