[The description below was written by a language model from this plasmid's Addgene catalogue record and pLannotate feature annotations shown in this document.]
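Description:
pHSE901 is a pCambia-based binary T-DNA vector for CRISPR/Cas9-mediated base editing in dicot plants, supplied as an empty backbone with no guide sequence installed. It is a shuttle plasmid of about 17.5 kb. A high-copy ColE1/pUC-type origin with a pBR322 bom site supports replication in E. coli. The pVS1 oriV, RepA and StaA functions provide replication and stable maintenance in Agrobacterium. Kanamycin resistance (aphA-3) on the backbone serves as the bacterial marker.

Between the nopaline-type right and left border repeats lie three functional units. The editor is driven by an enhanced CaMV 35S promoter followed by a TEV-type 5' leader, and is terminated by the pea rbcS-E9 terminator. The annotated coding regions run in series as rat APOBEC1 cytidine deaminase, Streptococcus pyogenes Cas9 (recorded as the D10A nickase) and the phage PBS2 uracil glycosylase inhibitor. In this arrangement the nickase targets the deaminase to a genomic site, cytosines there are converted to uracil, and UGI blocks uracil excision so that C-to-T changes are retained.

Upstream sits the S. pyogenes gRNA scaffold, preceded by a segment annotated as an integron promoter fragment plus gentamicin and spectinomycin/streptomycin resistance gene fragments. This segment probably acts as a stuffer that is replaced when a target spacer is cloned, though the record does not say so. No promoter for the guide RNA is annotated in the feature table.

A second enhanced 35S promoter drives hygromycin phosphotransferase with the CaMV poly(A) signal for selecting transformed plants. Residual lacZα and lac promoter elements are remnants of the parental cloning region. The associated work used this system to generate gain-of-function point mutations in Arabidopsis.
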