Addgene plasmid #91708: pHSE901
Purpose: (Empty Backbone) CRISPR/Cas9-mediated base editing in dicots. Contains Cas9(D10A) under CaMV 35S promoter and empty gRNA scaffold, HygR
Depositing lab: Qi-Jun Chen. Depositing organization: China Agricultural University. Publication: CRISPR/Cas9-mediated base-editing system efficiently generates gain-of-function mutations in Arabidopsis. Chen Y, Wang Z, Ni H, Xu Y, Chen Q, Jiang L. Sci China Life Sci. 2017 Mar 16. doi: 10.1007/s11427-017-9021-5. PubMed 28303459.
Backbone
  Vector backbone: pCambia
  Vector type: Plant Expression
  Selectable markers: Hygromycin
Growth in bacteria
  Bacterial resistance: Kanamycin, 50 μg/mL
  Growth temperature: 37°C
  Growth strain: DH5alpha
  Copy number: High Copy
Gene/Insert
  Gene/Insert name: None
Terms and licenses: Academic/Nonprofit Terms; Industry Terms: Not Available to Industry
How to cite: pHSE901 was a gift from Qi-Jun Chen (Addgene plasmid # 91708 ; http://n2t.net/addgene:91708 ; RRID:Addgene_91708)
